>Addgene plasmid #139931 | pMGA | addgene full sequence | sequence record 309647 | Addgene NGS Result
TCTAGGGCGGCGGATTTGTCCTACTCAGGAGAGCGTTCACCGACAAACAACAGATAAAACGAAAGGCCCA
GTCTTTCGACTGAGCCTTTCGTTTTATTTGATGCCTTTAATTAAAGCGGATAACAATTTCAGAATTCTCA
TGAGACCTTGACAGCTAGCTCAGTCCTAGGTATAATGCTAGCTCTAGAAATAATTTTGTTTATCTCTCGA
GGAGGTATACTAGATGCGTAAAGGCGAAGAGCTGTTCACTGGTGTCGTCCCTATTCTGGTGGAACTGGAT
GGTGATGTCAACGGTCATAAGTTTTCCGTGCGTGGCGAGGGTGAAGGTGACGCAACTAATGGTAAACTGA
CGCTGAAGTTCATCTGTACTACTGGTAAACTGCCGGTACCTTGGCCGACTCTGGTAACGACGCTGACTTA
TGGTGTTCAGTGCTTTGCTCGTTATCCGGACCATATGAAGCAGCATGACTTCTTCAAGTCCGCCATGCCG
GAAGGCTATGTGCAGGAACGCACGATTTCCTTTAAGGATGACGGCACGTACAAAACGCGTGCGGAAGTGA
AATTTGAAGGCGATACCCTGGTAAACCGCATTGAGCTGAAAGGCATTGACTTTAAAGAAGACGGCAATAT
CCTGGGCCATAAGCTGGAATACAATTTTAACAGCCACAATGTTTACATCACCGCCGATAAACAAAAAAAT
GGCATTAAAGCGAATTTTAAAATTCGCCACAACGTGGAGGATGGCAGCGTGCAGCTGGCTGATCACTACC
AGCAAAACACTCCAATCGGTGATGGTCCTGTTCTGCTGCCAGACAATCACTATCTGAGCACGCAAAGCGT
TCTGTCTAAAGATCCGAACGAGAAACGCGATCATATGGTTCTGCTGGAGTTCGTAACCGCAGCGGGCATC
ACGCATGGTATGGATGAACTGTACAAATGATGGTCTCAAAGCTTGCGGCCGCGTCGTGACTGGGAAAACC
CTGGCGACTAGTCTTGGACTCCTGTTGATAGATCCAGTAATGACCTCAGAACTCCATCTGGATTTGTTCA
GAACGCTCGGTTGCCGCCGGGCGTTTTTTATTGGTGAGAATCCAGGGGTCCCCAATAATTACGATTTAAA
TTGGCGGGATCCAATCGCTCGAGCGCGAGGTCACAATTGGAGATGATCCGCCAGCGCCGAAGCCATCATA
ACTGCATTGAATAATTCAAAGTGCATTGAATAAGGCAGGGTGCATAAGGCGCAGCCTTTCGATTAACTCC
ATTTCCTGCGGCGACAACGTCGCCGCTTGCCCCCCCGACGGGGGTCAAGCGAGGCACAGGGACCCGCCGC
CTCTTGGCGGTGGGTGGCCGCAGCTTGACGCCCGAACACTCCGCCGCCCAACCCTGCCTGCTCTCCTCTG
TTCAATGAAATTGAACGGAGGAGATGCCTCCCGGCGAGGGCCTTTCTTTCTTGCATAACGTTCATGCTAC
GTTCCAACGGTTATACCGTATGAGCGTCGAACTGTATAATCGTTGAACAGTCGAACCATCCCCCCGCGCC
AGCGCGGGGAGCAGGGATGGGTTCGGGGGCCGGAAGTTAGGCAAATCGCGGAGCCGTGGCGCCCTCGGTA
CATCCGCGAAATCGGTTGACACTTTGCCCCCAGAACGGCTGCAACCTACCGCTTGGCGACAGCCGCGTGA
CGGTACTTTTCCGCTGTGGATTCGGACACGAATATCTGTTCAGCAGCCAGGGCGCGGGCGATCTGGCGAC
GGCCGAGGCCCTGATGGGCCAATTCTGTGATCCGGTCTATGACCGCTTGGCTCATCGGCACCCGAGGACC
GCCGATACCAGATTGGCGCACATCGCCAATGGTGGGTGGAACCGAGGGAGCCGGAGCCGGTGCAGATTTC
TGCACAGTTGGTTCACGCCGTCGTTCTAGCGCATCGAGACGCTGCACGATCACGGCGAGCTGATCGTTGA
CGTATTGTCGCTCCTCGGACTGCGCAATTGTGATCAGAAATTCGAGGAGCTCGGCCACGGTGACGCCGCG
TCGAAGGGCCATAGCCTGTATGTGGTCGCGGACCGCATCAGGACAGCGAATCGTCCATCTCGTGTCTGAC
ACATTCCCGGTTTTTGTCTGACTCATCGTCGCCCCCAATGTCTGACAGATTCGAGAAAGAGTCATACCGG
CTAACGCGAACGCTGACAACGAATGTCTGACAAAATGATGATTACGTCAGACATTGATGTCTGCCTAAAT
CGCAATAGTGTCTGACATGGTTTTTGGCGTTCCGTATATAAAATATGCGCCAAAATCTAGTGCGTCAGCC
AAACGGCAAACGCAAACAGTTGACACCATTTCCGGTTTTATGAGACTGTGAAAAGACCAAAGGCCGCCTT
GCGGCGGCCTAGGTGATTGTGGTCCCGGCGACCAAGGCTGCGAAAACTTGGCGGTCCAGCAGCAGAGGAA
GCCCGTTTGAAAGGTCCGGCTTGCGCCGGAACCACCTAATGACAATAGCAATTCGCCGCACAGTTTTCAA
CACCCAGCCCGCCATGATTCGCGGCGGCGTTGAACGTTGAACAACAGACGTCTCAAACAGACACCCGCAA
ACGCGAACGGTATCGGTTGCAGGATGCAGCCGCTGAACTGCTGCCGGATTATCGGGTGCGGCATTGCCAC
CGCTCAATTGGATGTGGCTGTGGCGAGTTGGTCAGCGTTGTTACCAATGGGCAGTCGGCCAATTTCAAAG
GCGTGCAGACCTGCGGCTCGGTCTGGCACTGCCCAATCTGTTCGGCAAAAATCAGCAATGTTCGGCGCGG
CGAGCTGAACGAGCTGCTGCGCTGGGGGCGGGAGAGGGAGCTGATCCCGCTGATGGTGACGCTGACAGGC
CATCACAATGCACGGATGAGCCTCGCTGAATGTCTGACGGTGATGAAGAAGGCCAAGCAGAGCCTTCACC
AGTCTGGCCCATGGAAGCGCCATGTTGGCCCGGTGGTCGAAGGGCACGTCACGGCAACGGAGGTCAATCG
GTCACGCCGCCATGGCTGGCACGTCCATTTTCACGTCCTGATGCTGATTGAGGCCGCCAGCGAGGCCGAA
GCGATTGCGCTCGTGACCCGACACCTCGAACCTGAATGGCTCCGGCAGCTTGAGCGCCAAGGCAGCTGGG
GCGGCGAACATGCGTTAGACGTCCAGGGCGCAGCCGATGCGGATCGGTATGTGGCCAAGTGGGGCGCGGC
TGAGGAATTGGCTCTGTCGGGCGAAAAGCGGGCGCGCGGCGACGCCGAAATTAAGGGTCAAACGCCGTGG
GAATTGTTGGCCGCTGCGGCTGATGGTGACGTCCAGGCTGGCCGCGATTTTGTGGAGTACGCGACCCTGT
TTCATGGCAAACGCCAGCTCGTTTGGTCGCGAGGACTGAAAGAGCGTGTCGGCCTCAAGGTGGTGGAAGA
CGACGAGGCCGCCGGCGAGCTGGAGGATGTCGCAGATAGCGCCATCAACGAAGTGGCCGTGTTGCCGAGG
CCGACTTGGCGTCACATCGTCCGGCGCAGGCTCCGCGCGGATCTGCTGGCCGCCGCTCGTGATGACGGAT
TCGATGGCGTCGCGCGGCTGCTCAATGAGCATGGCATCGGCGGAGCTATGCCCGGCGGCTGGCGACCAAT
GCTTAGCGAATATACCGAGCATATTGCGATGGCTGCGTGACTCTTTTGGCCCACCGGCCTGAGGGAAATT
TGCCTCGCAGAGCTCACGATAATTTGACAAGGGCCGTAGGCCCGCAGGCAAATTGTCTAGTGAGTGTACA
ATTTTCAAATTCGAAGGTTATTGTAGAGCTGACGCTCTCAAGGTGATGACGCCTATGGCTGACGATTCTG
GCGTCTGGCGGATTGTTTGTCGGATTAGCAAAATCCACACGATGGGCGTGCTGAAGGCCCGGTCGAATCA
CAATCTCCGAACGCCAGGTCATGACCAGCTCGCACATGTTGACCAGGCCAAATCCGCTCAGAATGAAATT
CTGATTGGCACCGGCGACGCCATGCTCGATGTGCAATCAGCATTGAAATCGCGGCTGGTCGGCAACATTC
GAAAAAATGGCGTTATCGCAGTGGAAATGGTGATGACAGCCCGGGCGGACTGGTTCGCTGCCGATCCCGC
GCGAGCTGCCGCATTTAAGCAGCGGGTGCTGGACGAGGCGAATGCCAGATATGGGGCGAATCTCGTAACC
GCAGTGTGGCACATGGATGAAGAGGCTCCCCATCTGCATCTGTATATCGTGCCGATGGACCAACGGGGCA
AACTGAACTGCCGCGCGCAGTTCTCGACGATGGCGTCGCTGAAACAACTCCAGGATTGGGCTGGCGTGGT
CGGCAATCCACTCGGCCTCGAACGCGGACGGCCAAAAGTGGAGTTTATTGTCGATGGCGATGAGCCGCCG
GAGAACCAAAGCCCGGCGGAATATCGAGCTCAAACCAAACGCGACGCTGAAGCGGCAGCCGCCGCGCGGA
TCGCTGCCGAGCGTGATGCTGCCGAGGCTGCGCGACTGCTGATTGAGGCTCAGGAGCAGGCCGCCGCGAT
CCGCGCGGCCCAGGCTGAAATTATGGCAGAGCGTCGCCAGCTCAATGAGGATAAGGCGAGTTTTGCTGAG
ACGCTGCGTAGCCACACGAGGGCGATGGGCCTGGCGTTTCGTTCATGGCTGGCCAATTTCGTCGGCCGCG
GCCAGATGCAGGCTGATGGAGGGCCATTGCTGACCTTTAAAGCCGCATGCCCCGCCAGTAAGCGAGAGGA
GCTACAGTCCGAGCCAGCTAATGCGTACGCGCGCCTGGTGGTCGCTCATATGCCTGATCGTGACGCTCTT
GCCGTGCTCGAAACCAAAAGCGCGGAGGCCAAGGAATAGCTTGGCGTAATCATGGGAAGATACTTAACAG
GGAAGTGAGAGGGCCGCGGCAAAGCCGTTTTTCCATAGGCTCCGCCCCCCTGACAAGCATCACGAAATCT
GACGCTCAAATCAGTGGTGGCGAAACCCGACAGGACTATAAAGATACCAGGCGTTTCCCCCTGGCGGCTC
CCTCGTGCGCTCTCCTGTTCCTGCCTTTCGGTTTACCGGTGTCATTCCGCTGTTATGGCCGCGTTTGTCT
CATTCCACGCCTGACACTCAGTTCCGGGTAGGCAGTTCGCTCCAAGCTGGACTGTATGCACGAACCCCCC
GTTCAGTCCGACCGCTGCGCCTTATCCGGTAACTATCGTCTTGAGTCCAACCCGGAAAGACATGCAAAAG
CACCACTGGCAGCAGCCACTGGTAATTGATTTAGAGGAGTTAGTCTTGAAGTCATGCGCCGGTTAAGGCT
AAACTGAAAGGACAAGTTTTGGTGACTGCGCTCCTCCAAGCCAGTTACCTCGGTTCAAAGAGTTGGTAGC
TCAGAGAACCTTCGAAAAACCGCCCTGCAAGGCGGTTTTTTCGTTTTCAGAGCAAGAGATTACGCGCAGA
CCAAAACGATCTCAAGAAGATCATCTTATTAATCAGATAAAATATTTCAAGATTTAGAACTCCAGCATGA
GATCCCCGCGCTGGAGGATCATCCAGCCGGCGTCCCGGAAAACGATTCCGAAGCCCAACCTTTCATAGAA
GGCGGCGGTGGAATCGAAATCTCGTGATGGCAGGTTGGGCGTCGCTTGGTCGGTCATTTCGAACCCCAGA
GTCCCGCTCAGAAGAACTCGTCAAGAAGGCGATAGAAGGCGATGCGCTGCGAATCGGGAGCGGCGATACC
GTAAAGCACGAGGAAGCGGTCAGCCCATTCGCCGCCAAGCTCTTCAGCAATATCACGGGTAGCCAACGCT
ATGTCCTGATAGCGGTCCGCCACACCCAGCCGGCCACAGTCGATGAATCCAGAAAAGCGGCCATTTTCCA
CCATGATATTCGGCAAGCAGGCATCGCCATGGGTCACGACGAGATCCTCGCCGTCGGGCATGCGCGCCTT
GAGCCTGGCGAACAGTTCGGCTGGCGCGAGCCCCTGATGCTCTTCGTCCAGATCATCCTGATCGACAAGA
CCGGCTTCCATCCGAGTACGTGCTCGCTCGATGCGATGTTTCGCTTGGTGGTCGAATGGGCAGGTAGCCG
GATCAAGCGTATGCAGCCGCCGCATTGCATCAGCCATGATGGATACTTTCTCGGCAGGAGCAAGGTGAGA
TGACAGGAGATCCTGCCCCGGCACTTCGCCCAATAGCAGCCAGTCCCTTCCCGCTTCAGTGACAACGTCG
AGCACAGCTGCGCAAGGAACGCCCGTCGTGGCCAGCCACGATAGCCGCGCTGCCTCGTCCTGCAGTTCAT
TCAGGGCACCGGACAGGTCGGTCTTGACAAAAAGAACCGGGCGCCCCTGCGCTGACAGCCGGAACACGGC
GGCATCAGAGCAGCCGATTGTCTGTTGTGCCCAGTCATAGCCGAATAGCCTCTCCACCCAAGCGGCCGGA
GAACCTGCGTGCAATCCATCTTGTTCAATCATGCGAAACGATCCTCATCCTGTCTCTTGATCAGATCTTG
ATCCCCTGCGCCATCAGATCCTTGGCGGCAAGAAAGCCATCCAGTTTACTTTGCAGGGCTTCCCAACCTT
ACCAGAGGGCGCCCCAGCTGGCAATTCCGGTTCGCTTGCTGTCCATAAAACCGCCCAGTCTAGCTATCGC
CATGTAAGCCCACTGCAAGCTACCTGCTTTCTCTTTGCGCTTGCGTTTTCCCTTGTCCAGATAGCCCAGG
GGAAGCGTGGCGCTTTTCCGCTGCATAACCCTGCTTCGGGGTCATTATAGCGATTTTTTCGGTATATCCA
TCCTTTTTCGCACGATATACAGGATTTTGCCAAAGGGTTCGTGTAGACTTTCCTTGGTGTATCCAACGGC
GTCAGCCGGGCAGGATAGGTGAAGTAGGCCCACCCGCGAGCGGGTGTTCCTTCTTCACTGTCCCTTATTC
GCACCTGGCGGTGCTCAACGGGAATCCTGCTCTGCGAGGCTGGCCGGCTACCGCCGGCGTAACAGATGAG
GGCAAGCGGATGGCTGATGAAACCAAGCCAACCAGGAAGGGCAGCCCACCTATCAAGGTGTACTGCCTTC
CAGACGAACGAAGAGCGATTGAGGAAAAGGCGGCGGCGGCCGGCATGAGCCTGTCGGCCTACCTGCTGGC
CGTCGGCCAGGGCTACAAAATCACGGGCGTCGTGGACTATGAGCACGTCCGCGAGCTGGCCCGCATCAAT
GGCGACCTGGGCCGCCTGGGCGGCCTGCTGAAACTCTGGCTCACCGACGACCCGCGCACGGCGCGGTTCG
GTGATGCCACGATCCTCGCCCTGCTGGCGAAGATCGAAGAGAAGCAGGACGAGCTTGGCAAGGTCATGAT
GGGCGTGGTCCGCCCGAGGGCAGAGCCATGACTTTTTTAGCCGCTAAAACGGCCGGGGGGTGCGCGTGAT
TGCCAAGCACGTCCCCATGCGCTCCATACAGTTAGGGCGCGCCCAGCTG
Features (pLannotate 1.2.2; 11 found; start..end, strand, type, name):
     14..100     -  terminator     rrnB T1 terminator: Escherichia coli rrnB; transcription terminator T1 from the E. coli rrnB gene
    148..182     +  promoter       J23119 promoter: bacterial promoter (Registry of Standard Biological Parts BBa J23119)
    224..937     +  CDS            superfolder GFP: GFP variant that folds robustly even when fused to poorly folded proteins (Pédelacq et al., 2006)
    962..986     +  CDS            lacZα (fragment): LacZα fragment of β-galactosidase; lacZ fragment
    997..1091    +  terminator     lambda t0 terminator: transcription terminator from phage lambda
   4930..5475    -  rep_origin     p15A ori: Plasmids containing the medium-copy-number p15A origin of replication can be propagated in E. coli cells that contain a second plasmid with the ColE1 origin.
   5517..5657    -  CDS            ble (fragment): BLE_KLEPN - Experimental evidence at protein level: Swiss-Prot protein existence level 1. Binding protein with a strong affinity to the bleomycin family of antibiotics. Binds to CL990; an antimitotic-antibiotic compound. From Klebsiella pneumoniae.
   5681..6472    -  CDS            neo: KKA2_KLEPN - Also known as kan, nptII. Experimental evidence at protein level: Swiss-Prot protein existence level 1. Resistance to kanamycin, neomycin, paromomycin, ribostamycin, butirosin and gentamicin B. From Klebsiella pneumoniae.
   6504..6719    -  CDS            tnpA (fragment): TN5P_ECOLX - Also known as tnp. Experimental evidence at protein level: Swiss-Prot protein existence level 1. Mediates transposition of transposon Tn5 by a 'cut and paste' mechanism. First, the monomeric transposase binds the 19 bp inverted DNA repeats flanking the transposon. Then, dimerization of the DNA- bound transposase creates a synaptic DNA complex. After nicking of the first DNA strand, excision of the transposon proceeds through a series of intermediates. The transposase then mediates the insertion of the transposon at a new site by strand transfer. The activity of the wild- type tran
   6868..6977    +  oriT           oriT: incP origin of transfer
   7010..7381    +  CDS            traJ: oriT-recognizing protein; traJ
