[The description below was written by a language model from this plasmid's Addgene catalogue record and pLannotate feature annotations shown in this document.]
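Description:
pMGA is a 7,469-nt bacterial expression plasmid built as a shuttle vector between Magnetospirillum magneticum and E. coli. According to the catalogue entry it carries two replication functions: the p15A origin for maintenance in E. coli, where it is listed as low copy, and a replicon derived from pMGT for replication in the magnetotactic host. The automated annotation identifies the p15A origin but leaves a stretch of several kilobases between the reporter cassette and that origin unannotated. The pMGT-derived region presumably lies there, although the feature table does not confirm this. Selection is by kanamycin through the Tn5-derived neo (nptII) gene. The adjacent partial ble and Tn5 transposase fragments are most likely non-functional remnants carried along with that resistance cassette. An incP oriT together with traJ is also present, which should allow the plasmid to be mobilised by conjugation from a suitable E. coli donor strain, a common route into bacteria that are difficult to transform directly.

The payload is a synthetic superfolder GFP coding sequence, assembled by Gibson cloning, under the strong constitutive J23119 promoter from the Registry of Standard Biological Parts. Transcription is ended by the phage lambda t0 terminator downstream, and an oppositely oriented rrnB T1 terminator lies upstream of the promoter, probably insulating the cassette from neighbouring transcription. A very short lacZα fragment between sfGFP and the terminator looks like a cloning leftover. The plasmid therefore serves as a constitutive fluorescent reporter and as a base vector for gene expression in M. magneticum. It was deposited with work on genetically encoded magnetic resonance imaging contrast agents for tumour imaging.
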