Addgene plasmid #139931: pMGA
Purpose: M. magneticum/E. coli shuttle vector (pMGT and p15A ori)
Depositing lab: Christopher Voigt. Depositing organization: Massachusetts Institute of Technology. Publication: Genetic Encoding of Targeted Magnetic Resonance Imaging Contrast Agents for Tumor Imaging. Schuerle S, Furubayashi M, Soleimany AP, Gwisai T, Huang W, Voigt C, Bhatia SN. ACS Synth Biol. 2020 Feb 21;9(2):392-401. doi: 10.1021/acssynbio.9b00416. Epub 2020 Jan 22. PubMed 31922737.
Backbone
  Vector backbone: pMGA
  Vector type: Bacterial Expression
Growth in bacteria
  Bacterial resistance: Kanamycin, 50 μg/mL
  Growth temperature: 37°C
  Growth strain: DH5alpha
  Copy number: Low Copy
Gene/Insert
  Gene/Insert name: sfGFP
  Species: Synthetic
  Promoter: PJ23119
  Cloning method: Gibson Cloning
Terms and licenses: Academic/Nonprofit Terms; Industry Terms: Not Available to Industry
How to cite: pMGA was a gift from Christopher Voigt (Addgene plasmid # 139931 ; http://n2t.net/addgene:139931 ; RRID:Addgene_139931)
